>Addgene plasmid #121167 | CD40L-SrtA | depositor full sequence | sequence record 230490 | CD40L-SrtA sequence 7634 bps
TCAAGGTTAGGAACAGAGAGACAGGAGAATATGGGCCAAACAGGATATCTGTGGTAAGCAGTTCCTGCCC
CGGCTCAGGGCCAAGAACAGTTGGAACAGCAGAATATGGGCCAAACAGGATATCTGTGGTAAGCAGTTCC
TGCCCCGGCTCAGGGCCAAGAACAGATGGTCCCCAGATGCGGTCCCGCCCTCAGCAGTTTCTAGAGAACC
ATCAGATGTTTCCAGGGTGCCCCAAGGACCTGAAATGACCCTGTGCCTTATTTGAACTAACCAATCAGTT
CGCTTCTCGCTTCTGTTCGCGCGCTTCTGCTCCCCGAGCTCAATAAAAGAGCCCACAACCCCTCACTCGG
CGCGCCAGTCCTCCGATTGACTGCGTCGCCCGGGTACCCGTATTCCCAATAAAGCCTCTTGCTGTTTGCA
TCCGAATCGTGGACTCGCTGATCCTTGGGAGGGTCTCCTCAGATTGATTGACTGCCCACCTCGGGGGTCT
TTCATTTGGAGGTTCCACCGAGATTTGGAGACCCCTGCCCAGGGACCACCGACCCCCCCGCCGGGAGGTA
AGCTGGCCAGCGGTCGTTTCGTGTCTGTCTCTGTCTTTGGGCGTGTTTGTGCCGGCATCTAATGTTTGCG
CCTGCGTCTGTACTAGTTGGCTAACTAGATCTGTATCTGGCGGTCCCGCGGAAGAACTGACGAGTTCGTA
TTCCCGGCCGCAGCCCCTGGGAGACGTCCCAGCGGCCTCGGGGGCCCGTTTTGTGGCCCATTCTGTATCA
GTTAACCTACCCGAGTCGGACTTTTTGGAGCTCCGCCACTGTCCGAGGGGTACGTGGCTTTGTTGGGGGA
CGAGAGACAGAGACACTTCCCGCCCCCGTCTGAATTTTTGCTTTCGGTTTTACGCCGAAACCGCGCCGCG
CGTCTTGTCTGCTGCAGCATCGTTCTGTGTTGTCTCTGTCTGACTGTGTTTCTGTATTTGTCTGAAAATT
AGCTCGACAAAGTTAAGTAATAGTCCCTCTCTCCAAGCTCACTTACAGGCGGCCGCCACCATGGTGAGCA
AGGGCGAGGAGGTCATCAAAGAGTTCATGCGCTTCAAGGTGCGCATGGAGGGCTCCATGAACGGCCACGA
GTTCGAGATCGAGGGCGAGGGCGAGGGCCGCCCCTACGAGGGCACCCAGACCGCCAAGCTGAAGGTGACC
AAGGGCGGCCCCCTGCCCTTCGCCTGGGACATCCTGTCCCCCCAGTTCATGTACGGCTCCAAGGCGTACG
TGAAGCACCCCGCCGACATCCCCGATTACAAGAAGCTGTCCTTCCCCGAGGGCTTCAAGTGGGAGCGCGT
GATGAACTTCGAGGACGGCGGTCTGGTGACCGTGACCCAGGACTCCTCCCTGCAGGACGGCACGCTGATC
TACAAGGTGAAGATGCGCGGCACCAACTTCCCCCCCGACGGCCCCGTAATGCAGAAGAAGACCATGGGCT
GGGAGGCCTCCACCGAGCGCCTGTACCCCCGCGACGGCGTGCTGAAGGGCGAGATCCACCAGGCCCTGAA
GCTGAAGGACGGCGGCCACTACCTGGTGGAGTTCAAGACGATCTACATGGCCAAGAAGCCCGTGCAACTG
CCCGGCTACTACTACGTGGACACCAAGCTGGACATCACCTCCCACAACGAGGACTACACCATCGTGGAAC
AGTACGAGCGCTCCGAGGGCCGCCACCACCTGTTCCTGTACGGCATGGACGAGCTGTACAAGGGAAGCGG
AGCTACTAACTTCAGCCTGCTGAAGCAGGCTGGAGACGTGGAGGAGAACCCTGGACCGATAGAAACATAC
AGCCAACCTTCCCCCAGATCCGTGGCAACTGGACTTCCAGCGAGCATGAAGATTTTTATGTATTTACTTA
CTGTTTTCCTTATCACCCAAATGATTGGATCTGTGCTTTTTGCTGTGTATCTTCATAGAAGATTGGATAA
GGTCGAAGAGGAAGTAAACCTTCATGAAGATTTTGTATTCATAAAAAAGCTAAAGAGATGCAACAAAGGA
GAAGGATCTTTATCCTTGCTGAACTGTGAGGAGATGAGAAGGCAATTTGAAGACCTTGTCAAGGATATAA
CGTTAAACAAAGAAGAGAAAAAAGAAAACAGCTTTGAAATGCAAAGAGGTGATGAGGATCCTCAAATTGC
AGCACACGTTGTAAGCGAAGCCAACAGTAATGCAGCATCCGTTCTACAGTGGGCCAAGAAAGGATATTAT
ACCATGAAAAGCAACTTGGTAATGCTTGAAAATGGGAAACAGCTGACGGTTAAAAGAGAAGGACTCTATT
ATGTCTACACTCAAGTCACCTTCTGCTCTAATCGGGAGCCTTCGAGTCAACGCCCATTCATCGTCGGCCT
CTGGCTGAAGCCCAGCAGTGGATCTGAGAGAATCTTACTCAAGGCGGCAAATACCCACAGTTCCTCCCAG
CTTTGCGAGCAGCAGTCTGTTCACTTGGGCGGAGTGTTTGAATTACAAGCTGGTGCTTCTGTGTTTGTCA
ACGTGACTGAAGCAAGCCAAGTGATCCACAGAGTTGGCTTCTCATCTTTTGGCTTACTCAAACTCACCGG
TAGCACCAGCGGCAGCGGCAAGCCCGGCAGCGGCGAGGGCAGCACCAAGGGCAGTACTAGTGGAAGTGGT
AAACCTGGAAGTGGAGATGGGAGTACGAAAGGAACGCGTCAAGCTAAACCTCAAATTCCGAAAGATAAAT
CGAAAGTGGCAGGCTATATTGAAATTCCAGATGCTGATATTAAAGAACCAGTATATCCAGGACCAGCAAC
ATCCGAACAATTAAATAGAGGTGTAAGCTTTGCAGAAGAAAATGAATCACTAGATGATCAAAATATTTCA
ATTGCAGGACACACTTTCATTGACCGTCCGAACTATCAATTTACAAATCTTAAAGCAGCCAAAAAAGGTA
GTATGGTGTACTTTAAAGTTGGTAATGAAACACGTAAGTATAAAATGACAAGTATAAGAAACGTTAAGCC
TACAGATGTAGGAGTTCTAGATGAACAAAAAGGTAAAGATAAACAATTAACATTAATTACTTGTGATGAT
TACAATGAAAAGACAGGCGTTTGGGAAACCCGTAAAATCTTTGTAGCTACAGAAGTCAAAGGATCCGGAG
ACTACAAGGATGACGATGACAAATAAGTGAATTCGAGCATCTTACCGCCATTTATTCCCATATTTGTTCT
GTTTTTCTTGATTTGGGTATACATTTAAATGTTAATAAAACAAAATGGTGGGGCAATCATTTACATTTTA
TGGGATATGTAATTACTAGTTCAGGTGTATTGCCACAAGACAAACATGTTAAGAAACTTTCCCGTTATTT
ACGCTCTGTTCCTGTTAATCAACCTCTGGATTACAAAATTTGTGAAAGATTGACTGATATTCTTAACTAT
GTTGCTCCTTTTACGCTGTGTGGATATGCTGCTTTAATGCCTCTGTATCATGCTATTGCTTCCCGTACGG
CTTTCGTTTTCTCCTCCTTGTATAAATCCTGGTTGCTGTCTCTTTATGAGGAGTTGTGGCCCGTTGTCCG
TCAACGTGGCGTGGTGTGCTCTGTGTTTGCTGACGCAACCCCCACTGGCTGGGGCATTGCCACCACCTGT
CAACTCCTTTCTGGGACTTTCGCTTTCCCCCTCCCGATCGCCACGGCAGAACTCATCGCCGCCTGCCTTG
CCCGCTGCTGGACAGGGGCTAGGTTGCTGGGCACTGATAATTCCGTGGTGTTGTCGGGGAAGCTGACGTC
CTTTCCATGGCTGCTCGCCTGTGTTGCCAACTGGATCCTGCGCGGGACGTCCTTCTGCTACGTCCCTTCG
GCTCTCAATCCAGCGGACCTCCCTTCCCGAGGCCTTCTGCCGGTTCTGCGGCCTCTCCCGCGTCTTCGCT
TTCGGCCTCCGACGAGTCGGATCTCCCTTTGGGCCGCCTCCCCGCCTGTTTCGCCTCGGCGTCCGGTCCG
TGTTGCTTGGTCGTCACCTGTGCAGAATTGCGAACCATGGATTCCACCGTGAACTTTGTCTCCTGGCATG
CAAATCGTCAACTTGGCATGCCAAGAATTAATTCGGATCCAAGCTTAGGCCTGCTCGCTTTCTTGCTGTC
CCATTTCTATTAAAGGTTCCTTTGTTCCCTAAGTCCAACTACTAAACTGGGGGATATTATGAAGGGCCTT
GAGCATCTGGATTCTGCCTAGCGCTAAGCTTCCTAACACGAGCCATAGATAGAATAAAAGATTTTATTTA
GTCTCCAGAAAAAGGGGGGAATGAAAGACCCCACCTGTAGGTTTGGCAAGCTAGCTTAAGTAAGCCATTT
TGCAAGGCATGGAAAAATACATAACTGAGAATAGAGAAGTTCAGATCAAGGTTAGGAACAGAGAGACAGG
AGAATATGGGCCAAACAGGATATCTGTGGTAAGCAGTTCCTGCCCCGGCTCAGGGCCAAGAACAGTTGGA
ACAGCAGAATATGGGCCAAACAGGATATCTGTGGTAAGCAGTTCCTGCCCCGGCTCAGGGCCAAGAACAG
ATGGTCCCCAGATGCGGTCCCGCCCTCAGCAGTTTCTAGAGAACCATCAGATGTTTCCAGGGTGCCCCAA
GGACCTGAAATGACCCTGTGCCTTATTTGAACTAACCAATCAGTTCGCTTCTCGCTTCTGTTCGCGCGCT
TCTGCTCCCCGAGCTCAATAAAAGAGCCCACAACCCCTCACTCGGCGCGCCAGTCCTCCGATAGACTGCG
TCGCCCGGGGTACCCGTATTCCCAATAAAGCCTCTTGCTGTTTGCATCCGAATCGTGGACTCGCTGATCC
TTGGGAGGGTCTCCTCAGATTGATTGACTGCCCACCTCGGGGGTCTTTCATTCTCGAGAGCTTTGGCGTA
ATCATGGTCATAGCTGTTTCCTGTGTGAAATTGTTATCCGCTCACAATTCCACACAACATACGAGCCGGA
AGCATAAAGTGTAAAGCCTGGGGTGCCTAATGAGTGAGCTAACTCACATTAATTGCGTTGCGCTCACTGC
CCGCTTTCCAGTCGGGAAACCTGTCGTGCCAGCTGCATTAATGAATCGGCCAACGCGCGGGGAGAGGCGG
TTTGCGTATTGGGCGCTCTTCCGCTTCCTCGCTCACTGACTCGCTGCGCTCGGTCGTTCGGCTGCGGCGA
GCGGTATCAGCTCACTCAAAGGCGGTAATACGGTTATCCACAGAATCAGGGGATAACGCAGGAAAGAACA
TGTGAGCAAAAGGCCAGCAAAAGGCCAGGAACCGTAAAAAGGCCGCGTTGCTGGCGTTTTTCCATAGGCT
CCGCCCCCCTGACGAGCATCACAAAAATCGACGCTCAAGTCAGAGGTGGCGAAACCCGACAGGACTATAA
AGATACCAGGCGTTTCCCCCTGGAAGCTCCCTCGTGCGCTCTCCTGTTCCGACCCTGCCGCTTACCGGAT
ACCTGTCCGCCTTTCTCCCTTCGGGAAGCGTGGCGCTTTCTCAATGCTCACGCTGTAGGTATCTCAGTTC
GGTGTAGGTCGTTCGCTCCAAGCTGGGCTGTGTGCACGAACCCCCCGTTCAGCCCGACCGCTGCGCCTTA
TCCGGTAACTATCGTCTTGAGTCCAACCCGGTAAGACACGACTTATCGCCACTGGCAGCAGCCACTGGTA
ACAGGATTAGCAGAGCGAGGTATGTAGGCGGTGCTACAGAGTTCTTGAAGTGGTGGCCTAACTACGGCTA
CACTAGAAGGACAGTATTTGGTATCTGCGCTCTGCTGAAGCCAGTTACCTTCGGAAAAAGAGTTGGTAGC
TCTTGATCCGGCAAACAAACCACCGCTGGTAGCGGTGGTTTTTTTGTTTGCAAGCAGCAGATTACGCGCA
GAAAAAAAGGATCTCAAGAAGATCCTTTGATCTTTTCTACGGGGTCTGACGCTCAGTGGAACGAAAACTC
ACGTTAAGGGATTTTGGTCATGAGATTATCAAAAAGGATCTTCACCTAGATCCTTTTAAATTAAAAATGA
AGTTTTAAATCAATCTAAAGTATATATGAGTAAACTTGGTCTGACAGTTACCAATGCTTAATCAGTGAGG
CACCTATCTCAGCGATCTGTCTATTTCGTTCATCCATAGTTGCCTGACTCCCCGTCGTGTAGATAACTAC
GATACGGGAGGGCTTACCATCTGGCCCCAGTGCTGCAATGATACCGCGAGACCCACGCTCACCGGCTCCA
GATTTATCAGCAATAAACCAGCCAGCCGGAAGGGCCGAGCGCAGAAGTGGTCCTGCAACTTTATCCGCCT
CCATCCAGTCTATTAATTGTTGCCGGGAAGCTAGAGTAAGTAGTTCGCCAGTTAATAGTTTGCGCAACGT
TGTTGCCATTGCTGCTGGCATCGTGGTGTCACGCTCGTCGTTTGGTATGGCTTCATTCAGCTCCGGTTCC
CAACGATCAAGGCGAGTTACATGATCCCCCATGTTGTGCAAAAAAGCGGTTAGCTCCTTCGGTCCTCCGA
TCGTTGTCAGAAGTAAGTTGGCCGCAGTGTTATCACTCATGGTTATGGCAGCACTGCATAATTCTCTTAC
TGTCATGCCATCCGTAAGATGCTTTTCTGTGACTGGTGAGTACTCAACCAAGTCATTCTGAGAATAGTGT
ATGCGGCGACCGAGTTGCTCTTGCCCGGCGTCAATACGGGATAATACCGCGCCACATAGCAGAACTTTAA
AAGTGCTCATCATTGGAAAACGTTCTTCGGGGCGAAAACTCTCAAGGATCTTACCGCTGTTGAGATCCAG
TTCGATGTAACCCACTCGTGCACCCAACTGATCTTCAGCATCTTTTACTTTCACCAGCGTTTCTGGGTGA
GCAAAAACAGGAAGGCAAAATGCCGCAAAAAAGGGAATAAGGGCGACACGGAAATGTTGAATACTCATAC
TCTTCCTTTTTCAATATTATTGAAGCATTTATCAGGGTTATTGTCTCATGAGCGGATACATATTTGAATG
TATTTAGAAAAATAAACAAATAGGGGTTCCGCGCACATTTCCCCGAAAAGTGCCACCTGACGTCTAAGAA
ACCATTATTATCATGACATTAACCTATAAAAATAGGCGTATCACGAGGCCCTTTCGTCTTCAAGCTGCCT
CGCGCGTTTCGGTGATGACGGTGAAAACCTCTGACACATGCAGCTCCCGGAGACGGTCACAGCTTGTCTG
TAAGCGGATGCCGGGAGCAGACAAGCCCGTCAGGGCGCGTCAGCGGGTGTTGGCGGGTGTCGGGGCGCAG
CCATGACCCAGTCACGTAGCGATAGTTACTATGCGGCATCAGAGCAGATTGTACTGAGAGTGCACCATAT
GCGGTGTGAAATACCGCACAGATGCGTAAGGAGAAAATACCGCATCAGGCGCCATTCGCCATTCAGGCTG
CGCAACTGTTGGGAAGGGCGATCGGTGCGGGCCTCTTCGCTATTACGCCAGCTGGCGAAAGGGGGATGTG
CTGCAAGGCGATTAAGTTGGGTAACGCCAGGGTTTTCCCAGTCACGACGTTGTAAAACGACGGCCAGTGA
ATTAGTACTCTAGCTTAAGTAAGCCATTTTGCAAGGCATGGAAAAATACATAACTGAGAATAGAGAAGTT
CAGA
Features (pLannotate 1.2.2; 25 found; start..end, strand, type, name):
     27..473     +  LTR            LTR: long terminal repeat from Moloney murine leukemia virus
    635..736     +  ncRNA          Gammaretro CES: Accession: RF00374 - Gammaretrovirus core encapsidation signal
    776..979     +  CDS            GGAG_MLVAV (fragment): Experimental evidence at protein level: Swiss-Prot protein existence level 1. Plays a role in viral particle release. Presumably acts by facilitating the fission of the virion bud at the cell surface (PubMed:17267509, PubMed:22828015). May prevent the antiviral activity of murine APOBEC3 (PubMed:25505062, PubMed:23671100, PubMed:20702647). From AKV murine leukemia virus (AKR (endogenous) murine leukemia virus).
   1005..1030    +  misc_feature   pol region (fragment): Moloney murine leukemia virus (MMLV) pol region containing the splice acceptor site
   1041..1742    +  CDS            dTomato: dTomato is a basic (constitutively fluorescent) orange fluorescent protein published in 2004, derived from Discosoma sp.. It is reported to be a somewhat slowly-maturing dimer with low acid sensitivity.
   1809..2585    +  CDS            Cd40lg: CD40L_MOUSE - Also known as Cd40l, Tnfsf5. Experimental evidence at protein level: Swiss-Prot protein existence level 1. [CD40 ligand, soluble form]: Acts as a ligand for integrins, specifically ITGA5:ITGB1 and ITGAV:ITGB3; both integrins and the CD40 receptor are required for activation of CD40-CD40LG signaling, which have cell-type dependent effects, such as B-cell activation, NF-kappa-B signaling and anti-apoptotic signaling. From Mus musculus (Mouse).
   2697..3140    +  CDS            srtA (fragment): SRTA_STAA8 - Experimental evidence at protein level: Swiss-Prot protein existence level 1. Transpeptidase that anchors surface proteins to the cell wall (PubMed:10427003, PubMed:10446208, PubMed:10535938, PubMed:11714722, PubMed:14769030, PubMed:15247224). Recognizes and modifies its substrate by proteolytic cleavage of a C-terminal sorting signal. Following cleavage, a covalent intermediate is formed via a thioester bond between the sortase and its substrate, which is then transferred and covalently attached to the cell wall (PubMed:10446208, PubMed:10535938, PubMed:11714722, PubMed:14769030,
   3150..3172    +  CDS            3xFLAG (fragment): three tandem FLAG® epitope tags, followed by an enterokinase cleavage site
   3186..3245    +  CDS            S (fragment): HBSAG_WHV6 - Experimental evidence at transcript level: Swiss-Prot protein existence level 2. The middle envelope protein plays an important role in the budding of the virion. It is involved in the induction of budding in a nucleocapsid independent way. In this process the majority of envelope proteins bud to form subviral lipoprotein particles of 22 nm of diameter that do not contain a nucleocapsid (By similarity). From Woodchuck hepatitis B virus (isolate w64/pWS23) (WHV).
   3377..3780    +  misc_feature   WPRE: woodchuck hepatitis virus posttranscriptional regulatory element
   3787..4083    +  CDS            X (fragment): X_WHV1 - Experimental evidence at protein level: Swiss-Prot protein existence level 1. Multifunctional protein that plays a role in silencing host antiviral defenses and promoting viral transcription. Does not seem to be essential for HBV infection. May be directly involved in development of cirrhosis and liver cancer (hepatocellular carcinoma). Most of cytosolic activities involve modulation of cytosolic calcium. The effect on apoptosis is controversial depending on the cell types in which the studies have been conducted. May induce apoptosis by localizing in mitochondria and causing loss of
   4113..4220    +  polyA_signal   β-globin poly(A) (fragment): human β-globin polyadenylation signal
   4290..4402    +  LTR            3' LTR (ΔU3) (fragment): self-inactivating 3' long terminal repeat (LTR) from Moloney murine leukemia virus
   4412..4859    +  LTR            LTR: long terminal repeat from Moloney murine leukemia virus
   4931..4947    -  protein_bind   lac operator: The lac repressor binds to the lac operator to inhibit transcription in E. coli. This inhibition can be relieved by adding lactose or isopropyl-β-D-thiogalactopyranoside (IPTG). lac repressor encoded by lacI
   4955..4985    -  promoter       lac promoter: promoter for the E. coli lac operon
   5000..5021    -  protein_bind   CAP binding site: CAP binding activates transcription in the presence of cAMP. E. coli catabolite activator protein
   5034..5126    -  CDS            lacI (fragment): lac repressor; lacI; The lac repressor binds to the lac operator to inhibit transcription in E. coli. This inhibition can be relieved by adding lactose or isopropyl-β-D-thiogalactopyranoside (IPTG).
   5309..5897    -  rep_origin     ori: high-copy-number ColE1/pMB1/pBR322/pUC origin of replication
   6068..6928    -  CDS            AmpR: β-lactamase; bla; confers resistance to ampicillin, carbenicillin, and related antibiotics
   6929..7033    -  promoter       AmpR promoter: bla
   7133..7174    +  CDS            rop (fragment): Rop protein, which maintains plasmids at low copy number; rop
   7308..7399    +  misc_feature   bom (fragment): basis of mobility region from pBR322
   7405..7562    -  CDS            lacZα (fragment): LacZα fragment of β-galactosidase; lacZ fragment
   7570..17      +  LTR            3' LTR (ΔU3) (fragment) (across the origin): self-inactivating 3' long terminal repeat (LTR) from Moloney murine leukemia virus
