>Addgene plasmid #121167 | CD40L-SrtA | addgene full sequence | sequence record 237106 | Addgene NGS Result
TATGCGGCATCAGAGCAGATTGTACTGAGAGTGCACCATATGCGGTGTGAAATACCGCACAGATGCGTAA
GGAGAAAATACCGCATCAGGCGCCATTCGCCATTCAGGCTGCGCAACTGTTGGGAAGGGCGATCGGTGCG
GGCCTCTTCGCTATTACGCCAGCTGGCGAAAGGGGGATGTGCTGCAAGGCGATTAAGTTGGGTAACGCCA
GGGTTTTCCCAGTCACGACGTTGTAAAACGACGGCCAGTGAATTAGTACTCTAGCTTAAGTAACGCCATT
TTGCAAGGCATGGAAAATACATAACTGAGAATAGAGAAGTTCAGATCAAGGTTAGGAACAGAGAGACAGC
AGAATATGGGCCAAACAGGATATCTGTGGTAAGCAGTTTCTGCCCCGGCTCAGGGCCAAGAACAGTTGGA
ACAGCAGAATATGGGCCAAACAGGATATCTGTGGTAAGCAGTTCCTGCCCCGGCTCAGGGCCAAGAACAG
ATGGTCCCCAGATGCGGTCCCGCCCTCAGCAGTTTCTAGAGAACCATCAGATGTTTCCAGGGTGCCCCAA
GGACCTGAAATGACCCTGTGCCTTATTTGAACTAACCAATCAGTTCGCTTCTCGCTTCTGTTCGCGCGCT
TCTGCTCCCCGAGCTCAATAAAAGAGCCCACAACCCCTCACTCGGCGCGCCAGTCCTCCGATAGACTGCG
TCGCCCGGGTACCCGTATTCCCAATAAAGCCTCTTGCTGTTTGTATCCGAATCGTGGACTCGCTGATCCT
TGGGAGGGTCTCCTCAGATTGATTGACTGCCCACCTCGGGGGTCTTTCATTTGGAGGTTCCACCGAGATT
TGGAGACCCCTGCCCAGGGACCACCGACCCCCCCGCCGGGAGGTAAGCTGGCCAGCGGTCGTTTCGTGTC
TGTCTCTGTCTTTGTGCGTGTTTGTGCCGGCATCTAATGTTTGCGCCTGCGTCTGTACTAGTTGGCTAAC
TAGATCTGTATCTGGCGGTCCCGCGGAAGAACTGACGAGTTCGTATTCCCGGCCGCAGCCCCTGGGAGAC
GTCCCAGCGGCCTCGGGGGCCCGTTTTGTGGCCCATTCTGTATCAGTTAACCTACCCGAGTCGGACTTTT
TGGAGCTCCGCCACTGTCCGAGGGGTACGTGGCTTTGTTGGGGGACGAGAGACAGAGACACTTCCCGCCC
CCGTCTGAATTTTTGCTTTCGGTTTTACGCCGAAACCGCGCCGCGCGTCTTGTCTGCTGCAGCATCGTTC
TGTGTTGTCTCTGTCTGACTGTGTTTCTGTATTTGTCTGAAAATTAGCTCGACAAAGTTAAGTAATAGTC
CCTCTCTCCAAGCTCACTTACAGGCGGCCGCCACCATGGTGAGCAAGGGCGAGGAGGTCATCAAAGAGTT
CATGCGCTTCAAGGTGCGCATGGAGGGCTCCATGAACGGCCACGAGTTCGAGATCGAGGGCGAGGGCGAG
GGCCGCCCCTACGAGGGCACCCAGACCGCCAAGCTGAAGGTGACCAAGGGCGGCCCCCTGCCCTTCGCCT
GGGACATCCTGTCCCCCCAGTTCATGTACGGCTCCAAGGCGTACGTGAAGCACCCCGCCGACATCCCCGA
TTACAAGAAGCTGTCCTTCCCCGAGGGCTTCAAGTGGGAGCGCGTGATGAACTTCGAGGACGGCGGTCTG
GTGACCGTGACCCAGGACTCCTCCCTGCAGGACGGCACGCTGATCTACAAGGTGAAGATGCGCGGCACCA
ACTTCCCCCCCGACGGCCCCGTAATGCAGAAGAAGACCATGGGCTGGGAGGCCTCCACCGAGCGCCTGTA
CCCCCGCGACGGCGTGCTGAAGGGCGAGATCCACCAGGCCCTGAAGCTGAAGGACGGCGGCCACTACCTG
GTGGAGTTCAAGACGATCTACATGGCCAAGAAGCCCGTGCAACTGCCCGGCTACTACTACGTGGACACCA
AGCTGGACATCACCTCCCACAACGAGGACTACACCATCGTGGAACAGTACGAGCGCTCCGAGGGCCGCCA
CCACCTGTTCCTGTACGGCATGGACGAGCTGTACAAGGGAAGCGGAGCTACTAACTTCAGCCTGCTGAAG
CAGGCTGGAGACGTGGAGGAGAACCCTGGACCGATAGAAACATACAGCCAACCTTCCCCCAGATCCGTGG
CAACTGGACTTCCAGCGAGCATGAAGATTTTTATGTATTTACTTACTGTTTTCCTTATCACCCAAATGAT
TGGATCTGTGCTTTTTGCTGTGTATCTTCATAGAAGATTGGATAAGGTCGAAGAGGAAGTAAACCTTCAT
GAAGATTTTGTATTCATAAAAAAGCTAAAGAGATGCAACAAAGGAGAAGGATCTTTATCCTTGCTGAACT
GTGAGGAGATGAGAAGGCAATTTGAAGACCTTGTCAAGGATATAACGTTAAACAAAGAAGAGAAAAAAGA
AAACAGCTTTGAAATGCAAAGAGGTGATGAGGATCCTCAAATTGCAGCACACGTTGTAAGCGAAGCCAAC
AGTAATGCAGCATCCGTTCTACAGTGGGCCAAGAAAGGATATTATACCATGAAAAGCAACTTGGTAATGC
TTGAAAATGGGAAACAGCTGACGGTTAAAAGAGAAGGACTCTATTATGTCTACACTCAAGTCACCTTCTG
CTCTAATCGGGAGCCTTCGAGTCAACGCCCATTCATCGTCGGCCTCTGGCTGAAGCCCAGCAGTGGATCT
GAGAGAATCTTACTCAAGGCGGCAAATACCCACAGTTCCTCCCAGCTTTGCGAGCAGCAGTCTGTTCACT
TGGGCGGAGTGTTTGAATTACAAGCTGGTGCTTCTGTGTTTGTCAACGTGACTGAAGCAAGCCAAGTGAT
CCACAGAGTTGGCTTCTCATCTTTTGGCTTACTCAAACTCACCGGTAGCACCAGCGGCAGCGGCAAGCCC
GGCAGCGGCGAGGGCAGCACCAAGGGCAGTACTAGTGGAAGTGGTAAACCTGGAAGTGGAGATGGGAGTA
CGAAAGGAACGCGTCAAGCTAAACCTCAAATTCCGAAAGATAAATCGAAAGTGGCAGGCTATATTGAAAT
TCCAGATGCTGATATTAAAGAACCAGTATATCCAGGACCAGCAACATCCGAACAATTAAATAGAGGTGTA
AGCTTTGCAGAAGAAAATGAATCACTAGATGATCAAAATATTTCAATTGCAGGACACACTTTCATTGACC
GTCCGAACTATCAATTTACAAATCTTAAAGCAGCCAAAAAAGGTAGTATGGTGTACTTTAAAGTTGGTAA
TGAAACACGTAAGTATAAAATGACAAGTATAAGAAACGTTAAGCCTACAGATGTAGGAGTTCTAGATGAA
CAAAAAGGTAAAGATAAACAATTAACATTAATTACTTGTGATGATTACAATGAAAAGACAGGCGTTTGGG
AAACCCGTAAAATCTTTGTAGCTACAGAAGTCAAAGGATCCGGAGACTACAAGGATGACGATGACAAATA
AGTGAATTCGAGCATCTTACCGCCATTTATTCCCATATTTGTTCTGTTTTTCTTGATTTGGGTATACATT
TAAATGTTAATAAAACAAAATGGTGGGGCAATCATTTACATTTTATGGGATATGTAATTACTAGTTCAGG
TGTATTGCCACAAGACAAACATGTTAAGAAACTTTCCCGTTATTTACGCTCTGTTCCTGTTAATCAACCT
CTGGATTACAAAATTTGTGAAAGATTGACTGATATTCTTAACTATGTTGCTCCTTTTACGCTGTGTGGAT
ATGCTGCTTTAATGCCTCTGTATCATGCTATTGCTTCCCGTACGGCTTTCGTTTTCTCCTCCTTGTATAA
ATCCTGGTTGCTGTCTCTTTATGAGGAGTTGTGGCCCGTTGTCCGTCAACGTGGCGTGGTGTGCTCTGTG
TTTGCTGACGCAACCCCCACTGGCTGGGGCATTGCCACCACCTGTCAACTCCTTTCTGGGACTTTCGCTT
TCCCCCTCCCGATCGCCACGGCAGAACTCATCGCCGCCTGCCTTGCCCGCTGCTGGACAGGGGCTAGGTT
GCTGGGCACTGATAATTCCGTGGTGTTGTCGGGGAAGCTGACGTCCTTTCCATGGCTGCTCGCCTGTGTT
GCCAACTGGATCCTGCGCGGGACGTCCTTCTGCTACGTCCCTTCGGCTCTCAATCCAGCGGACCTCCCTT
CCCGAGGCCTTCTGCCGGTTCTGCGGCCTCTCCCGCGTCTTCGCTTTCGGCCTCCGACGAGTCGGATCTC
CCTTTGGGCCGCCTCCCCGCCTGTTTCGCCTCGGCGTCCGGTCCGTGTTGCTTGGTCGTCACCTGTGCAG
AATTGCGAACCATGGATTCCACCGTGAACTTTGTCTCCTGGCATGCAAATCGTCAACTTGGCATGCCAAG
AATAATTCGGATCCAAGCTTAGGCCTGCTCGCTTTCTTGCTGTCCCATTTCTATTAAAGGTTCCTTTGTT
CCCTAAGTCCAACTACTAAACTGGGGGATATTATGAAGGGCCTTGAGCATCTGGATTCTGCCTAGCGCTA
AGCTTAACACGAGCCATAGATAGAATAAAAGATTTTATTTAGTCTCCAGAAAAAGGGGGGAATGAAAGAC
CCCACCTGTAGGTTTGGCAAGCTAGCTTAAGTAACGCCATTTTGCAAGGCATGGAAAATACATAACTGAG
AATAGAGAAGTTCAGATCAAGGTTAGGAACAGAGAGACAGCAGAATATGGGCCAAACAGGATATCTGTGG
TAAGCAGTTCCTGCCCCGGCTCAGGGCCAAGAACAGTTGGAACAGCAGAATATGGGCCAAACAGGATATC
TGTGGTAAGCAGTTCCTGCCCCGGCTCAGGGCCAAGAACAGATGGTCCCCAGATGCGGTCCCGCCCTCAG
CAGTTTCTAGAGAACCATCAGATGTTTCCAGGGTGCCCCAAGGACCTGAAATGACCCTGTGCCTTATTTG
AACTAACCAATCAGTTCGCTTCTCGCTTCTGTTCGCGCGCTTCTGCTCCCCGAGCTCAATAAAAGAGCCC
ACAACCCCTCACTCGGCGCGCCAGTCCTCCGATAGACTGCGTCGCCCGGGTACCCGTGTTCTCAATAAAC
CCTCTTGCAGTTGCATCCGACTCGTGGTCTCGCTGTTCCTTGGGAGGGTCTCCTCTGAGTGATTGACTGC
CCACCTCGGGGGTCTTTCATTCTCGAGCAGCTTGGCGTAATCATGGTCATAGCTGTTTCCTGTGTGAAAT
TGTTATCCGCTCACAATTCCACACAACATACGAGCCGGAAGCATAAAGTGTAAAGCCTGGGGTGCCTAAT
GAGTGAGCTAACTCACATTAATTGCGTTGCGCTCACTGCCCGCTTTCCAGTCGGGAAACCTGTCGTGCCA
GCTGCATTAATGAATCGGCCAACGCGCGGGGAGAGGCGGTTTGCGTATTGGGCGCTCTTCCGCTTCCTCG
CTCACTGACTCGCTGCGCTCGGTCGTTCGGCTGCGGCGAGCGGTATCAGCTCACTCAAAGGCGGTAATAC
GGTTATCCACAGAATCAGGGGATAACGCAGGAAAGAACATGTGAGCAAAAGGCCAGCAAAAGGCCAGGAA
CCGTAAAAAGGCCGCGTTGCTGGCGTTTTTCCATAGGCTCCGCCCCCCTGACGAGCATCACAAAAATCGA
CGCTCAAGTCAGAGGTGGCGAAACCCGACAGGACTATAAAGATACCAGGCGTTTCCCCCTGGAAGCTCCC
TCGTGCGCTCTCCTGTTCCGACCCTGCCGCTTACCGGATACCTGTCCGCCTTTCTCCCTTCGGGAAGCGT
GGCGCTTTCTCATAGCTCACGCTGTAGGTATCTCAGTTCGGTGTAGGTCGTTCGCTCCAAGCTGGGCTGT
GTGCACGAACCCCCCGTTCAGCCCGACCGCTGCGCCTTATCCGGTAACTATCGTCTTGAGTCCAACCCGG
TAAGACACGACTTATCGCCACTGGCAGCAGCCACTGGTAACAGGATTAGCAGAGCGAGGTATGTAGGCGG
TGCTACAGAGTTCTTGAAGTGGTGGCCTAACTACGGCTACACTAGAAGAACAGTATTTGGTATCTGCGCT
CTGCTGAAGCCAGTTACCTTCGGAAAAAGAGTTGGTAGCTCTTGATCCGGCAAACAAACCACCGCTGGTA
GCGGTGGTTTTTTTGTTTGCAAGCAGCAGATTACGCGCAGAAAAAAAGGATCTCAAGAAGATCCTTTGAT
CTTTTCTACGGGGTCTGACGCTCAGTGGAACGAAAACTCACGTTAAGGGATTTTGGTCATGAGATTATCA
AAAAGGATCTTCACCTAGATCCTTTTAAATTAAAAATGAAGTTTTAAATCAATCTAAAGTATATATGAGT
AAACTTGGTCTGACAGTTACCAATGCTTAATCAGTGAGGCACCTATCTCAGCGATCTGTCTATTTCGTTC
ATCCATAGTTGCCTGACTCCCCGTCGTGTAGATAACTACGATACGGGAGGGCTTACCATCTGGCCCCAGT
GCTGCAATGATACCGCGAGACCCACGCTCACCGGCTCCAGATTTATCAGCAATAAACCAGCCAGCCGGAA
GGGCCGAGCGCAGAAGTGGTCCTGCAACTTTATCCGCCTCCATCCAGTCTATTAATTGTTGCCGGGAAGC
TAGAGTAAGTAGTTCGCCAGTTAATAGTTTGCGCAACGTTGTTGCCATTGCTACAGGCATCGTGGTGTCA
CGCTCGTCGTTTGGTATGGCTTCATTCAGCTCCGGTTCCCAACGATCAAGGCGAGTTACATGATCCCCCA
TGTTGTGCAAAAAAGCGGTTAGCTCCTTCGGTCCTCCGATCGTTGTCAGAAGTAAGTTGGCCGCAGTGTT
ATCACTCATGGTTATGGCAGCACTGCATAATTCTCTTACTGTCATGCCATCCGTAAGATGCTTTTCTGTG
ACTGGTGAGTACTCAACCAAGTCATTCTGAGAATAGTGTATGCGGCGACCGAGTTGCTCTTGCCCGGCGT
CAATACGGGATAATACCGCGCCACATAGCAGAACTTTAAAAGTGCTCATCATTGGAAAACGTTCTTCGGG
GCGAAAACTCTCAAGGATCTTACCGCTGTTGAGATCCAGTTCGATGTAACCCACTCGTGCACCCAACTGA
TCTTCAGCATCTTTTACTTTCACCAGCGTTTCTGGGTGAGCAAAAACAGGAAGGCAAAATGCCGCAAAAA
AGGGAATAAGGGCGACACGGAAATGTTGAATACTCATACTCTTCCTTTTTCAATATTATTGAAGCATTTA
TCAGGGTTATTGTCTCATGAGCGGATACATATTTGAATGTATTTAGAAAAATAAACAAATAGGGGTTCCG
CGCACATTTCCCCGAAAAGTGCCACCTGACGTCTAAGAAACCATTATTATCATGACATTAACCTATAAAA
ATAGGCGTATCACGAGGCCCTTTCGTCTCGCGCGTTTCGGTGATGACGGTGAAAACCTCTGACACATGCA
GCTCCCGGAGACGGTCACAGCTTGTCTGTAAGCGGATGCCGGGAGCAGACAAGCCCGTCAGGGCGCGTCA
GCGGGTGTTGGCGGGTGTCGGGGCTGGCTTAAC
Features (pLannotate 1.2.2; 24 found; start..end, strand, type, name):
     96..253     -  CDS            lacZα (fragment): LacZα fragment of β-galactosidase; lacZ fragment
    261..342     +  LTR            3' LTR (ΔU3) (fragment): self-inactivating 3' long terminal repeat (LTR) from Moloney murine leukemia virus
    352..798     +  LTR            LTR: long terminal repeat from Moloney murine leukemia virus
    960..1061    +  ncRNA          Gammaretro CES: Accession: RF00374 - Gammaretrovirus core encapsidation signal
   1101..1304    +  CDS            GGAG_MLVAV (fragment): Experimental evidence at protein level: Swiss-Prot protein existence level 1. Plays a role in viral particle release. Presumably acts by facilitating the fission of the virion bud at the cell surface (PubMed:17267509, PubMed:22828015). May prevent the antiviral activity of murine APOBEC3 (PubMed:25505062, PubMed:23671100, PubMed:20702647). From AKV murine leukemia virus (AKR (endogenous) murine leukemia virus).
   1330..1355    +  misc_feature   pol region (fragment): Moloney murine leukemia virus (MMLV) pol region containing the splice acceptor site
   1366..2067    +  CDS            dTomato: dTomato is a basic (constitutively fluorescent) orange fluorescent protein published in 2004, derived from Discosoma sp.. It is reported to be a somewhat slowly-maturing dimer with low acid sensitivity.
   2134..2910    +  CDS            Cd40lg: CD40L_MOUSE - Also known as Cd40l, Tnfsf5. Experimental evidence at protein level: Swiss-Prot protein existence level 1. [CD40 ligand, soluble form]: Acts as a ligand for integrins, specifically ITGA5:ITGB1 and ITGAV:ITGB3; both integrins and the CD40 receptor are required for activation of CD40-CD40LG signaling, which have cell-type dependent effects, such as B-cell activation, NF-kappa-B signaling and anti-apoptotic signaling. From Mus musculus (Mouse).
   3022..3465    +  CDS            srtA (fragment): SRTA_STAA8 - Experimental evidence at protein level: Swiss-Prot protein existence level 1. Transpeptidase that anchors surface proteins to the cell wall (PubMed:10427003, PubMed:10446208, PubMed:10535938, PubMed:11714722, PubMed:14769030, PubMed:15247224). Recognizes and modifies its substrate by proteolytic cleavage of a C-terminal sorting signal. Following cleavage, a covalent intermediate is formed via a thioester bond between the sortase and its substrate, which is then transferred and covalently attached to the cell wall (PubMed:10446208, PubMed:10535938, PubMed:11714722, PubMed:14769030,
   3475..3497    +  CDS            3xFLAG (fragment): three tandem FLAG® epitope tags, followed by an enterokinase cleavage site
   3511..3570    +  CDS            S (fragment): HBSAG_WHV6 - Experimental evidence at transcript level: Swiss-Prot protein existence level 2. The middle envelope protein plays an important role in the budding of the virion. It is involved in the induction of budding in a nucleocapsid independent way. In this process the majority of envelope proteins bud to form subviral lipoprotein particles of 22 nm of diameter that do not contain a nucleocapsid (By similarity). From Woodchuck hepatitis B virus (isolate w64/pWS23) (WHV).
   3702..4105    +  misc_feature   WPRE: woodchuck hepatitis virus posttranscriptional regulatory element
   4112..4408    +  CDS            X (fragment): X_WHV1 - Experimental evidence at protein level: Swiss-Prot protein existence level 1. Multifunctional protein that plays a role in silencing host antiviral defenses and promoting viral transcription. Does not seem to be essential for HBV infection. May be directly involved in development of cirrhosis and liver cancer (hepatocellular carcinoma). Most of cytosolic activities involve modulation of cytosolic calcium. The effect on apoptosis is controversial depending on the cell types in which the studies have been conducted. May induce apoptosis by localizing in mitochondria and causing loss of
   4437..4544    +  polyA_signal   β-globin poly(A) (fragment): human β-globin polyadenylation signal
   4611..5201    +  LTR            LTR: long terminal repeat from Moloney murine leukemia virus
   5250..5266    -  protein_bind   lac operator: The lac repressor binds to the lac operator to inhibit transcription in E. coli. This inhibition can be relieved by adding lactose or isopropyl-β-D-thiogalactopyranoside (IPTG). lac repressor encoded by lacI
   5274..5304    -  promoter       lac promoter: promoter for the E. coli lac operon
   5319..5340    -  protein_bind   CAP binding site: CAP binding activates transcription in the presence of cAMP. E. coli catabolite activator protein
   5353..5445    -  CDS            lacI (fragment): lac repressor; lacI; The lac repressor binds to the lac operator to inhibit transcription in E. coli. This inhibition can be relieved by adding lactose or isopropyl-β-D-thiogalactopyranoside (IPTG).
   5628..6216    -  rep_origin     ori: high-copy-number ColE1/pMB1/pBR322/pUC origin of replication
   6387..7247    -  CDS            AmpR: β-lactamase; bla; confers resistance to ampicillin, carbenicillin, and related antibiotics
   7248..7352    -  promoter       AmpR promoter: bla
   7447..7482    +  CDS            rop (fragment): Rop protein, which maintains plasmids at low copy number; rop
   7584..90      +  misc_feature   bom (fragment) (across the origin): basis of mobility region from pBR322
