[The description below was written by a language model from this plasmid's Addgene catalogue record and pLannotate feature annotations shown in this document.]
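Description:
CD40L-SrtA is a gammaretroviral expression plasmid built on the pMP71 backbone, intended for producing retroviral particles that transduce mammalian cells. In bacteria it is maintained through a high-copy ColE1/pUC-type origin and selected with ampicillin via the β-lactamase gene. Remnants of lac and pBR322 sequences (lacZα, lacI, rop and bom fragments) are carried over from the cloning backbone. The depositor's sequence is 7,634 bp, while the repository's sequencing result is 7,593 bp. The two feature tables agree on all major elements and differ mainly in numbering origin and in how the LTR regions are annotated.

The proviral cassette is flanked by murine leukemia virus-type long terminal repeats. No separate internal promoter is annotated, so expression is presumably driven from the 5' LTR. Downstream of this LTR lie the gammaretrovirus core encapsidation signal, which directs packaging of the genomic RNA, a short gag-related leader fragment, and a fragment of the pol region containing a splice acceptor.

The payload is a single open reading frame. It begins with the fluorescent protein dTomato, followed according to the record by a P2A self-cleaving peptide (not separately annotated), then mouse CD40 ligand fused to a fragment of Staphylococcus aureus sortase A with a C-terminal FLAG epitope. The 2A peptide allows Tomato to mark transduced cells as a separate protein while CD40L-SrtA is produced independently. A WPRE, with flanking woodchuck hepatitis virus sequence, lies before the 3' LTR and enhances transcript expression.

The associated publication concerns intercellular enzymatic labelling of T cell–dendritic cell interactions in vivo. This is consistent with using the ligand-tethered transpeptidase to mark cells that engage CD40L through its receptor.
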