Addgene plasmid #121167: CD40L-SrtA
Purpose: pMP71 vector expressing Tomato - P2A - CD40L - SrtA - flag
Depositing lab: Gabriel Victora. Depositing organization: Rockefeller University. Publication: Monitoring T cell-dendritic cell interactions in vivo by intercellular enzymatic labelling. Pasqual G, Chudnovskiy A, Tas JMJ, Agudelo M, Schweitzer LD, Cui A, Hacohen N, Victora GD. Nature. 2018 Jan 25;553(7689):496-500. doi: 10.1038/nature25442. Epub 2018 Jan 17. PubMed 29342141.
Backbone
  Vector backbone: pMP71
  Backbone size w/o insert (bp): 6200
  Total vector size (bp): 7634
  Vector type: Mammalian Expression, Retroviral
Growth in bacteria
  Bacterial resistance: Ampicillin, 100 μg/mL
  Growth temperature: 37°C
  Growth strain: NEB Stable
  Copy number: High Copy
Gene/Insert
  Gene/Insert name: CD40L-SrtA
  Species: M. musculus (mouse)
  Tag / fusion protein: flag (C terminal on insert); Tomato (N terminal on backbone)
Terms and licenses: Academic/Nonprofit Terms; Industry Terms: Not Available to Industry
How to cite: CD40L-SrtA was a gift from Gabriel Victora (Addgene plasmid # 121167 ; http://n2t.net/addgene:121167 ; RRID:Addgene_121167)
